Addgene plasmid #81552: pDONR223_THEMIS_p.D240N
Purpose: Gateway Donor vector containing THEMIS , part of the Target Accelerator Plasmid Collection.
Depositing lab: Jesse Boehm & William Hahn & David Root. Depositing organization: Broad Institute. Publication: Systematic Functional Interrogation of Rare Cancer Variants Identifies Oncogenic Alleles. Kim E, Ilic N, Shrestha Y, Zou L, Kamburov A, Zhu C, Yang X, Lubonja R, Tran N, Nguyen C, Lawrence MS, Piccioni F, Bagul M, Doench JG, Chouinard CR, Wu X, Hogstrom L, Natoli T, Tamayo P, Horn H, Corsello SM, Lage K, Root DE, Subramanian A, Golub TR, Getz G, Boehm JS, Hahn WC. Cancer Discov. 2016 Jul;6(7):714-26. doi: 10.1158/2159-8290.CD-16-0160. Epub 2016 May 4. PubMed 27147599.
Backbone
  Vector backbone: pDONR223
  Backbone manufacturer: Invitrogen
  Backbone size w/o insert (bp): 2790
  Vector type: Gateway Entry vector
Growth in bacteria
  Bacterial resistance: Spectinomycin, 50 μg/mL
  Growth temperature: 37°C
  Growth strain: DH5alpha
  Copy number: High Copy
Gene/Insert
  Gene/Insert name: THEMIS
  Species: H. sapiens (human)
  Mutation: D240N; I630V
  GenBank ID: NM_001010923.2
  Entrez Gene: THEMIS (a.k.a. C6orf190, C6orf207, GASP, SPOT, TSEPA)
  Promoter: None
  Cloning method: Gateway Cloning
  Sequencing primers: 5′ M13pUC-fwd; 3′ M13-Rev
Terms and licenses: Academic/Nonprofit Terms; Industry Terms: Not Available to Industry
Depositor comments: Closed state: stop codon immediately follows insert
How to cite: pDONR223_THEMIS_p.D240N was a gift from Jesse Boehm & William Hahn & David Root (Addgene plasmid # 81552 ; http://n2t.net/addgene:81552 ; RRID:Addgene_81552)
