[The description below was written by a language model from this plasmid's Addgene catalogue record and pLannotate feature annotations shown in this document.]
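Description:
pDONR223_THEMIS_p.D240N is a Gateway entry clone built on the Invitrogen pDONR223 backbone, carrying a mutant human THEMIS open reading frame and belonging to the Target Accelerator Plasmid Collection. It is maintained in E. coli through a high-copy ColE1/pUC-type origin and selected with spectinomycin via the aadA (SmR) aminoglycoside adenylyltransferase gene. Upstream of that gene the annotation picks up a class 1 integron Pc promoter fragment and a short gentamicin acetyltransferase remnant. Small lacZα and lacI fragments, rrnB T1 and T2 terminators, and a T7 promoter lying outside the insert and oriented toward it are also backbone features rather than functional payload.

The insert is a roughly 1.9 kb THEMIS coding sequence flanked on both sides by attL-type recombination sites. The automated annotation labels both as attL3, which probably reflects sequence similarity among attL variants rather than two identical sites. THEMIS encodes a regulator of T-cell receptor signalling needed for positive and negative selection of thymocytes. The record lists two amino-acid substitutions, D240N, the variant the clone is named for, and I630V. The ORF is in the "closed" configuration, with a stop codon immediately after the coding sequence, so it cannot be read through into a C-terminal tag supplied by a destination vector.

No promoter drives the insert, so the plasmid is a shuttle and storage form, not an expression construct. Its intended use is LR recombination to move the variant allele into destination vectors of choice. The associated publication suggests this is for functional testing of rare cancer-associated variants alongside other alleles.
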