Features (pLannotate 1.2.2; 12 found; start..end, strand, type, name):
     38..74      -  CDS            lacZα (fragment): LacZα fragment of β-galactosidase; lacZ fragment
     91..186     +  protein_bind   attL3: mutant version of attL; recombination site for the Gateway® LR reaction LR Clonase™
    192..2114    +  CDS            THEMIS: THMS1_HUMAN - Also known as C6orf190, C6orf207. Experimental evidence at protein level: Swiss-Prot protein existence level 1. Plays a central role in late thymocyte development by controlling both positive and negative T-cell selection. Required to sustain and/or integrate signals required for proper lineage commitment and maturation of T-cells. Regulates T-cell development through T-cell antigen receptor (TCR) signaling and in particular through the regulation of calcium influx and phosphorylation of Erk. From Homo sapiens (Human).
   2122..2217    -  protein_bind   attL3: mutant version of attL; recombination site for the Gateway® LR reaction LR Clonase™
   2236..2254    -  promoter       T7 promoter: promoter for bacteriophage T7 RNA polymerase
   2444..2467    +  promoter       Pc promoter (fragment): intI1 (promoter lies within the coding sequence); class 1 integron promoter
   2643..2699    +  CDS            GmR (fragment): gentamycin acetyltransferase; aacC1; confers resistance to gentamycin
   2706..3497    +  CDS            SmR: aminoglycoside adenylyltransferase (Murphy, 1985); aadA; confers resistance to spectinomycin and streptomycin
   3590..4178    +  rep_origin     ori: high-copy-number ColE1/pMB1/pBR322/pUC origin of replication
   4361..4453    +  CDS            lacI (fragment): lac repressor; lacI; The lac repressor binds to the lac operator to inhibit transcription in E. coli. This inhibition can be relieved by adding lactose or isopropyl-β-D-thiogalactopyranoside (IPTG).
   4508..4535    -  terminator     rrnB T2 terminator: transcription terminator T2 from the E. coli rrnB gene
   4667..4710    +  terminator     rrnB T1 terminator: Escherichia coli rrnB; transcription terminator T1 from the E. coli rrnB gene
>Addgene plasmid #81552 | pDONR223_THEMIS_p.D240N | addgene full sequence | sequence record 166742 | Addgene NGS Result
GGCAGTTCCCTACTCTCGCGTTAACGCTAGCATGGATGTTTTCCCAGTCACGACGTTGTAAAACGACGGC
CAGTCTTAAGCTCGGGCCCCAAATAATGATTTTATTTTGACTGATAGTGACCTGTTCGTTGCAACAAATT
GATGAGCAATGCTTTTTTATAATGCCAACTTTGTACAAAAAAGTTGGCACCATGGCATTATCACTGGAAG
AATTCGTCCACTCCCTTGACCTCAGGACCCTACCCAGGGTTCTAGAAATCCAGGCAGGCATCTATCTTGA
AGGCTCTATTTATGAAATGTTTGGAAATGAATGCTGTTTTTCAACAGGAGAAGTGATTAAAATTACTGGT
CTCAAAGTTAAGAAGATCATAGCTGAAATTTGTGAGCAGATTGAAGGTTGTGAGTCTCTACAGCCATTTG
AACTGCCTATGAATTTTCCAGGTCTTTTTAAGATTGTGGCTGATAAAACTCCATACCTTACTATGGAAGA
AATCACAAGGACCATTCATATTGGACCAAGTAGACTAGGGCATCCTTGCTTCTATCATCAGAAGGATATA
AAACTAGAGAACCTCATCATAAAGCAGGGTGAGCAAATCATGCTCAACTCAGTTGAAGAGATTGATGGAG
AAATAATGGTGAGCTGTGCAGTAGCAAGGAATCATCAAACTCACTCATTTAATTTGCCTTTGTCACAAGA
AGGAGAATTCTACGAGTGTGAAGATGAACGTATTTACACTCTAAAGGAGATTGTTGAATGGAAGATTCCT
AAGAACAGAACAAGAACTGTAAACCTTACAGATTTTTCAAATAAGTGGGACTCAACGAATCCATTTCCTA
AAGACTTTTATGGTACCCTGATTCTCAAGCCTGTTTATGAAATTCAAGGTGTGATGAAATTTCGAAAAAA
TATAATCCGCATCCTCCCCAGTCTAGATGTCGAAGTCAAAGACATCACTGATTCTTACGATGCTAACTGG
TTTCTTCAGCTGTTATCAACAGAAGATCTTTTTGAAATGACTAGTAAAGAGTTCCCCATAGTGACTGAAG
TCATAGAAGCACCTGAAGGAAACCACCTGCCCCAAAGCATTTTACAGCCTGGGAAAACCATTGTGATCCA
CAAAAAGTACCAGGCATCAAGAATCTTAGCTTCAGAAATTAGAAGCAATTTTCCTAAAAGACACTTCTTG
ATCCCCACTAGCTATAAAGGCAAGTTCAAGCGGCGACCGAGGGAGTTCCCAACGGCCTATGACCTAGAGA
TCGCTAAGAGTGAAAAGGAGCCTCTTCACGTGGTGGCCACCAAAGCGTTTCATTCCCCTCATGACAAGCT
GTCATCCGTATCTGTTGGGGACCAGTTTCTGGTGCATCAGTCAGAGACGACTGAAGTCCTCTGTGAGGGA
ATAAAAAAAGTGGTGAATGTTCTGGCCTGTGAAAAAATCCTCAAAAAGTCCTATGAGGCTGCGCTGCTCC
CTTTGTACATGGAAGGAGGTTTTGTAGAGGTGATTCATGATAAGAAACAGTACCCGATTTCTGAGCTCTG
TAAACAGTTCCGTTTGCCCTTCAATGTGAAGGTGTCTGTCAGGGATCTTTCCATTGAAGAGGACGTGTTG
GCTGCCACACCAGGACTGCAGTTGGAGGAGGACATTACAGACTCTTACCTACTCATAAGTGACTTTGCCA
ACCCCACGGAGTGCTGGGAAATTCCTGTGGGCCGCTTGAATATGACTGTTCAGTTAGTTAGTAATTTCTC
TAGGGATGCAGAACCATTTCTAGTCAGGACTCTGGTAGAAGAGATCACTGAAGAGCAATATTACATGATG
CGGAGATATGAAAGCTCAGCCTCACATCCCCCACCTCGCCCTCCGAAACACCCCTCAGTAGAGGAAACAA
AGTTAACCCTGCTAACCTTAGCAGAAGAAAGGACGGTAGACCTGCCCAAGTCTCCCAAGCGTCATCACGT
AGACATAACCAAGAAACTTCACCCAAATCAAGCTGGCCTGGATTCAAAAGTACTGATTGGTAGTCAGAAT
GATTTGGTGGATGAAGAGAAAGAAAGGAGCAACCGTGGGGCCACAGCAGTAGCAGAAACATTCAAAAATG
AAAAACATCAAAAATGATTGCCAACTTTCTTGTACAAAGTTGGCATTATAAGAAAGCATTGCTTATCAAT
TTGTTGCAACGAACAGGTCACTATCAGTCAAAATAAAATCATTATTTGCCATCCAGCTGATATCCCCTAT
AGTGAGTCGTATTACATGGTCATAGCTGTTTCCTGGCAGCTCTGGCCCGTGTCTCAAAATCTCTGATGTT
ACATTGCACAAGATAAAAATATATCATCATGCCTCCTCTAGACCAGCCAGGACAGAAATGCCTCGACTTC
GCTGCTACCCAAGGTTGCCGGGTGACGCACACCGTGGAAACGGATGAAGGCACGAACCCAGTGGACATAA
GCCTGTTCGGTTCGTAAGCTGTAATGCAAGTAGCGTATGCGCTCACGCAACTGGTCCAGAACCTTGACCG
AACGCAGCGGTGGTAACGGCGCAGTGGCGGTTTTCATGGCTTGTTATGACTGTTTTTTTGGGGTACAGTC
TATGCCTCGGGCATCCAAGCAGCAAGCGCGTTACGCCGTGGGTCGATGTTTGATGTTATGGAGCAGCAAC
GATGTTACGCAGCAGGGCAGTCGCCCTAAAACAAAGTTAAACATTATGAGGGAAGCGGTGATCGCCGAAG
TATCGACTCAACTATCAGAGGTAGTTGGCGTCATCGAGCGCCATCTCGAACCGACGTTGCTGGCCGTACA
TTTGTACGGCTCCGCAGTGGATGGCGGCCTGAAGCCACACAGTGATATTGATTTGCTGGTTACGGTGACC
GTAAGGCTTGATGAAACAACGCGGCGAGCTTTGATCAACGACCTTTTGGAAACTTCGGCTTCCCCTGGAG
AGAGCGAGATTCTCCGCGCTGTAGAAGTCACCATTGTTGTGCACGACGACATCATTCCGTGGCGTTATCC
AGCTAAGCGCGAACTGCAATTTGGAGAATGGCAGCGCAATGACATTCTTGCAGGTATCTTCGAGCCAGCC
ACGATCGACATTGATCTGGCTATCTTGCTGACAAAAGCAAGAGAACATAGCGTTGCCTTGGTAGGTCCAG
CGGCGGAGGAACTCTTTGATCCGGTTCCTGAACAGGATCTATTTGAGGCGCTAAATGAAACCTTAACGCT
ATGGAACTCGCCGCCCGACTGGGCTGGCGATGAGCGAAATGTAGTGCTTACGTTGTCCCGCATTTGGTAC
AGCGCAGTAACCGGCAAAATCGCGCCGAAGGATGTCGCTGCCGACTGGGCAATGGAGCGCCTGCCGGCCC
AGTATCAGCCCGTCATACTTGAAGCTAGACAGGCTTATCTTGGACAAGAAGAAGATCGCTTGGCCTCGCG
CGCAGATCAGTTGGAAGAATTTGTCCACTACGTGAAAGGCGAGATCACCAAGGTAGTCGGCAAATAACCC
TCGAGCCACCCATGACCAAAATCCCTTAACGTGAGTTACGCGTCGTTCCACTGAGCGTCAGACCCCGTAG
AAAAGATCAAAGGATCTTCTTGAGATCCTTTTTTTCTGCGCGTAATCTGCTGCTTGCAAACAAAAAAACC
ACCGCTACCAGCGGTGGTTTGTTTGCCGGATCAAGAGCTACCAACTCTTTTTCCGAAGGTAACTGGCTTC
AGCAGAGCGCAGATACCAAATACTGTTCTTCTAGTGTAGCCGTAGTTAGGCCACCACTTCAAGAACTCTG
TAGCACCGCCTACATACCTCGCTCTGCTAATCCTGTTACCAGTGGCTGCTGCCAGTGGCGATAAGTCGTG
TCTTACCGGGTTGGACTCAAGACGATAGTTACCGGATAAGGCGCAGCGGTCGGGCTGAACGGGGGGTTCG
TGCACACAGCCCAGCTTGGAGCGAACGACCTACACCGAACTGAGATACCTACAGCGTGAGCTATGAGAAA
GCGCCACGCTTCCCGAAGGGAGAAAGGCGGACAGGTATCCGGTAAGCGGCAGGGTCGGAACAGGAGAGCG
CACGAGGGAGCTTCCAGGGGGAAACGCCTGGTATCTTTATAGTCCTGTCGGGTTTCGCCACCTCTGACTT
GAGCGTCGATTTTTGTGATGCTCGTCAGGGGGGCGGAGCCTATGGAAAAACGCCAGCAACGCGGCCTTTT
TACGGTTCCTGGCCTTTTGCTGGCCTTTTGCTCACATGTTCTTTCCTGCGTTATCCCCTGATTCTGTGGA
TAACCGTATTACCGCCTTTGAGTGAGCTGATACCGCTCGCCGCAGCCGAACGACCGAGCGCAGCGAGTCA
GTGAGCGAGGAAGCGGAAGAGCGCCCAATACGCAAACCGCCTCTCCCCGCGCGTTGGCCGATTCATTAAT
GCAGCTGGCACGACAGGTTTCCCGACTGGAAAGCGGGCAGTGAGCGCAACGCAATTAATACGCGTACCGC
TAGCCAGGAAGAGTTTGTAGAAACGCAAAAAGGCCATCCGTCAGGATGGCCTTCTGCTTAGTTTGATGCC
TGGCAGTTTATGGCGGGCGTCCTGCCCGCCACCCTCCGGGCCGTTGCTTCACAACGTTCAAATCCGCTCC
CGGCGGATTTGTCCTACTCAGGAGAGCGTTCACCGACAAACAACAGATAAAACGAAAGGCCCAGTCTTCC
GACTGAGCCTTTCGTTTTATTTGATGCCT
