>Addgene plasmid #81552 | pDONR223_THEMIS_p.D240N | depositor partial sequence | sequence record 154871 | Insert sequence
ATGGCATTATCACTGGAAGAATTCGTCCACTCCCTTGACCTCAGGACCCTACCCAGGGTTCTAGAAATCC
AGGCAGGCATCTATCTTGAAGGCTCTATTTATGAAATGTTTGGAAATGAATGCTGTTTTTCAACAGGAGA
AGTGATTAAAATTACTGGTCTCAAAGTTAAGAAGATCATAGCTGAAATTTGTGAGCAGATTGAAGGTTGT
GAGTCTCTACAGCCATTTGAACTGCCTATGAATTTTCCAGGTCTTTTTAAGATTGTGGCTGATAAAACTC
CATACCTTACTATGGAAGAAATCACAAGGACCATTCATATTGGACCAAGTAGACTAGGGCATCCTTGCTT
CTATCATCAGAAGGATATAAAACTAGAGAACCTCATCATAAAGCAGGGTGAGCAAATCATGCTCAACTCA
GTTGAAGAGATTGATGGAGAAATAATGGTGAGCTGTGCAGTAGCAAGGAATCATCAAACTCACTCATTTA
ATTTGCCTTTGTCACAAGAAGGAGAATTCTACGAGTGTGAAGATGAACGTATTTACACTCTAAAGGAGAT
TGTTGAATGGAAGATTCCTAAGAACAGAACAAGAACTGTAAACCTTACAGATTTTTCAAATAAGTGGGAC
TCAACGAATCCATTTCCTAAAGACTTTTATGGTACCCTGATTCTCAAGCCTGTTTATGAAATTCAAGGTG
TGATGAAATTTCGAAAAAATATAATCCGCATCCTCCCCAGTCTAGATGTCGAAGTCAAAGACATCACTGA
TTCTTACGATGCTAACTGGTTTCTTCAGCTGTTATCAACAGAAGATCTTTTTGAAATGACTAGTAAAGAG
TTCCCCATAGTGACTGAAGTCATAGAAGCACCTGAAGGAAACCACCTGCCCCAAAGCATTTTACAGCCTG
GGAAAACCATTGTGATCCACAAAAAGTACCAGGCATCAAGAATCTTAGCTTCAGAAATTAGAAGCAATTT
TCCTAAAAGACACTTCTTGATCCCCACTAGCTATAAAGGCAAGTTCAAGCGGCGACCGAGGGAGTTCCCA
ACGGCCTATGACCTAGAGATCGCTAAGAGTGAAAAGGAGCCTCTTCACGTGGTGGCCACCAAAGCGTTTC
ATTCCCCTCATGACAAGCTGTCATCCGTATCTGTTGGGGACCAGTTTCTGGTGCATCAGTCAGAGACGAC
TGAAGTCCTCTGTGAGGGAATAAAAAAAGTGGTGAATGTTCTGGCCTGTGAAAAAATCCTCAAAAAGTCC
TATGAGGCTGCGCTGCTCCCTTTGTACATGGAAGGAGGTTTTGTAGAGGTGATTCATGATAAGAAACAGT
ACCCGATTTCTGAGCTCTGTAAACAGTTCCGTTTGCCCTTCAATGTGAAAGGTGTCTGTCAGGGATCTTT
CCATTGAAGAGGACGTGTTGGCTGCCACACCAGGACTGCAGTTGGAGGAGGACATTACAGACTCTTACCT
ACTCATAAGTGACTTTGCCAACCCCACGGAGTGCTGGGAAATTCCTGTGGGCCGCTTGAATATGACTGTT
CAGTTAGTTAGTAATTTCTCTAGGGATGCAGAACCATTTCTAGTCAGGACTCTGGTAGAAGAGATCACTG
AAGAGCAATATTACATGATGCGGAGATATGAAAGCTCAGCCTCACATCCCCCACCTCGCCCTCCGAAACA
CCCCTCAGTAGAGGAAACAAAGTTAACCCTGCTAACCTTAGCAGAAGAAAGGACGGTAGACCTGCCCAAG
TCTCCCAAGCGTCATCACGTAGACATAACCAAGAAACTTCACCCAAATCAAGCTGGCCTGGATTCAAAAG
TACTGATTGGTAGTCAGAATGATTTGGTGGATGAAGAGAAAGAAAGGAGCAACCGTGGGGCCACAGCAGT
AGCAGAAACATTCAAAAATGAAAAACATCAAAAA
